Addgene plasmid #234388: SARS2nsp3_MacroD_ECBio2
Purpose: Bacterial expression for structure determination. May not contain entire coding region of gene.
Depositing lab: Cheryl Arrowsmith. Depositing organization: University of Toronto.
Backbone
  Vector backbone: pNIC-Bio3
  Vector type: Bacterial Expression
  Selectable markers: Low Copy
Growth in bacteria
  Bacterial resistance: Kanamycin, 50 μg/mL
  Growth temperature: 37°C
  Growth strain: DH5alpha
  Copy number: Low Copy
Gene/Insert
  Gene/Insert name: Nsp3_SARS2
  Species: Severe acute respiratory syndrome coronavirus 2
  Promoter: T7
  Tag / fusion protein: MHHHHHHSSGVDLGTENLYFQSM (N terminal on insert); LVPRGSSSKGGYGLNDIFEAQKIEWHE (C terminal on insert)
  Cloning method: Unknown
  Sequencing primers: 5′ T7; 3′ T7-term
Terms and licenses: Academic/Nonprofit Terms; Industry Terms: Not Available to Industry
How to cite: SARS2nsp3_MacroD_ECBio2 was a gift from Cheryl Arrowsmith (Addgene plasmid # 234388 ; http://n2t.net/addgene:234388 ; RRID:Addgene_234388)
