[The description below was written by a language model from this plasmid's Addgene catalogue record and pLannotate feature annotations shown in this document.]
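Description:
SARS2nsp3_MacroD_ECBio2 is a bacterial expression plasmid built on the pNIC-Bio3 backbone, a pET-style vector of about 5.9 kb made to produce recombinant protein in E. coli for structure determination. It is selected with kanamycin through an aph(3')-Ia resistance gene. Replication relies on a ColE1/pBR322-type origin accompanied by the rop gene and the bom region, which fits the low copy number given in the catalogue entry. An f1 origin is also present, along with short remnants of a tetracycline resistance gene that are backbone leftovers rather than functional markers.

The insert is a fragment of SARS-CoV-2 non-structural protein 3. The annotation tool matched about 500 nt of it to the replicase polyprotein 1a, and the functional text attached to that match describes a different cleavage product and does not apply to this insert. The construct name suggests that the fragment is the nsp3 macrodomain, and the record warns that the full coding region may not be included. Expression is driven by a T7 promoter with an adjacent lac operator, followed by the phage T7 gene 10 ribosome binding site and ending at a T7 terminator. The plasmid carries its own lacI gene, so transcription stays repressed until IPTG is added in a host that supplies T7 RNA polymerase.

According to the catalogue, the protein carries an N-terminal hexahistidine tag followed by a TEV protease recognition site. At the C-terminus there is a thrombin-type cleavage site and a biotin acceptor (Avi-type) peptide. This layout allows metal-affinity purification, tag removal, and site-specific biotinylation for immobilisation or binding assays. The His and SET1 fragments annotated downstream of the insert are probably residual vector sequence, although the record does not say so.
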