Features (pLannotate 1.2.2; 19 found; start..end, strand, type, name):
   1014..1091    -  promoter       lacI promoter: lacI
   1099..1378    -  CDS            TcR (fragment): tetracycline efflux protein; tet; confers resistance to tetracycline
   1400..1418    +  promoter       T7 promoter: promoter for bacteriophage T7 RNA polymerase
   1419..1443    +  protein_bind   lac operator: The lac repressor binds to the lac operator to inhibit transcription in E. coli. This inhibition can be relieved by adding lactose or isopropyl-β-D-thiogalactopyranoside (IPTG). lac repressor encoded by lacI
   1458..1480    +  RBS            RBS: efficient ribosome binding site from bacteriophage T7 gene 10 (Olins and Rangwala, 1989)
   1557..2057    +  CDS            R1A_SARS2 (fragment) (sequence withheld): Experimental evidence at protein level: Swiss-Prot protein existence level 1. [Non-structural protein 10]: Plays a pivotal role in viral transcription by stimulating both nsp14 3'-5' exoribonuclease and nsp16 2'-O-methyltransferase activities. Therefore plays an essential role in viral mRNAs cap methylation. From Severe acute respiratory syndrome coronavirus 2 (2019-nCoV) (SARS-CoV-2).
   2191..2208    +  CDS            9xHis (fragment): 9xHis affinity tag
   2218..2267    +  CDS            SET1 (fragment): solubility-enhancement tag derived from T7 phage gene 10B
   2275..2322    +  terminator     T7 terminator: transcription terminator for bacteriophage T7 RNA polymerase
   2359..2787    +  rep_origin     f1 ori (sequence partly withheld): f1 bacteriophage origin of replication; arrow indicates direction of (+) strand synthesis
   2840..2897    +  promoter       AmpR promoter (fragment): bla
   2906..3721    -  CDS            KanR: aminoglycoside phosphotransferase; aph(3')-Ia; confers resistance to kanamycin in bacteria or G418 (Geneticin®) in eukaryotes
   3843..4431    +  rep_origin     ori: high-copy-number ColE1/pMB1/pBR322/pUC origin of replication
   4617..4756    -  misc_feature   bom: basis of mobility region from pBR322
   4858..5049    -  CDS            rop: Rop protein, which maintains plasmids at low copy number; rop
   5066..5446    +  CDS            YPB1_ECOLX: Protein predicted: Swiss-Prot protein existence level 4. From Escherichia coli.
   5518..5809    -  CDS            TcR (fragment): tetracycline efflux protein; tet; confers resistance to tetracycline
   5824..5845    -  protein_bind   CAP binding site: CAP binding activates transcription in the presence of cAMP. E. coli catabolite activator protein
   5858..1013    -  CDS            lacI (across the origin): lac repressor; lacI; The lac repressor binds to the lac operator to inhibit transcription in E. coli. This inhibition can be relieved by adding lactose or isopropyl-β-D-thiogalactopyranoside (IPTG).
>Addgene plasmid #234388 | SARS2nsp3_MacroD_ECBio2 | addgene full sequence | sequence record 470057 | Addgene NGS Result
GAGGCGGTTTGCGTATTGGGCGCCAGGGTGGTTTTTCTTTTCACCAGTGAGACGGGCAACAGCTGATTGC
CCTTCACCGCCTGGCCCTGAGAGAGTTGCAGCAAGCGGTCCACGCTGGTTTGCCCCAGCAGGCGAAAATC
CTGTTTGATGGTGGTTAACGGCGGGATATAACATGAGCTGTCTTCGGTATCGTCGTATCCCACTACCGAG
ATATCCGCACCAACGCGCAGCCCGGACTCGGTAATGGCGCGCATTGCGCCCAGCGCCATCTGATCGTTGG
CAACCAGCATCGCAGTGGGAACGATGCCCTCATTCAGCATTTGCATGGTTTGTTGAAAACCGGACATGGC
ACTCCAGTCGCCTTCCCGTTCCGCTATCGGCTGAATTTGATTGCGAGTGAGATATTTATGCCAGCCAGCC
AGACGCAGACGCGCCGAGACAGAACTTAATGGGCCCGCTAACAGCGCGATTTGCTGGTGACCCAATGCGA
CCAGATGCTCCACGCCCAGTCGCGTACCGTCTTCATGGGAGAAAATAATACTGTTGATGGGTGTCTGGTC
AGAGACATCAAGAAATAACGCCGGAACATTAGTGCAGGCAGCTTCCACAGCAATGGCATCCTGGTCATCC
AGCTGATAGTTAATGATCAGCCCACTGACGCGTTGCGCGAGAAGATTGTGCACCGCCGCTTTACAGGCTT
CGACGCCGCTTCGTTCTACCATCGACACCACCACGCTGGCACCCAGTTGATCGGCGCGAGATTTAATCGC
CGCGACAATTTGCGACGGCGCGTGCAGGGCCAGACTGGAGGTGGCAACGCCAATCAGCAACGACTGTTTG
CCCGCCAGTTGTTGTGCCACGCGGTTGGGAATGTAATTCAGCTCCGCCATCGCCGCTTCCACTTTTTCCC
GCGTTTTCGCAGAAACGTGGCTGGCCTGGTTCACCACGCGGGAAACGGTCTGATAAGAGACACCGGCATA
CTCTGCGACATCGTATAACGTTACTGGTTTCACATTCACCACCCTGAATTGACTCTCTTCCGGGCGCTAT
CATGCCATACCGCGAAAGGTTTTGCGCCATTCGATGGTGTCCGGGATCTCGACGCTCTCCCTTATGCGAC
TCCTGCATTAGGAAGCAGCCCAGTAGTAGGTTGAGGCCGTTGAGCACCGCCGCCGCAAGGAATGGTGCAT
GCAAGGAGATGGCGCCCAACAGTCCCCCGGCCACGGGGCCTGCCACCATACCCACGCCGAAACAAGCGCT
CATGAGCCCGAAGTGGCGAGCCCGATCTTCCCCATCGGTGATGTCGGCGATATAGGCGCCAGCAACCGCA
CCTGTGGCGCCGGTGATGCCGGCCACGATGCGTCCGGCGTAGAGGATCGAGATCTCGATCCCGCGAAATT
AATACGACTCACTATAGGGGAATTGTGAGCGGATAACAATTCCCCTCTAGAAATAATTTTGTTTAACTTT
AAGAAGGAGATATACATATGCACCATCATCATCATCATTCTTCTGGTGTAGATCTGGGTACCGAGAACCT
GTACTTCCAA
[507 nt withheld, positions 1551-2057]
CTTGTGCCTCGTGGAAGCAGCAGTAAAGGTGGATACGGCCTGAATGATATCTTTGAAGCGCAGAAGATTG
AATGGCATGAATGATAAGGATCCGAATTCGAGCTCCGTCGACAAGCTTGCGGCCGCACTCGAGCACCACC
ACCACCACCACTGAGATCCGGCTGCTAACAAAGCCCGAAAGGAAGCTGAGTTGGCTGCTGCCACCGCTGA
GCAATAACTAGCATAACCCCTTGGGGCCTCTAAACGGGTCTTGAGGGGTTTTTTGCTGAAAGGAGGAACT
ATATCCGGATTGGCGAATGGG
[124 nt withheld, positions 2359-2482]
C
[91 nt withheld, positions 2484-2574]
A
[49 nt withheld, positions 2576-2624]
CCTTTGACGTTGGAGTCCACGTTCTTTAATAGTGGACTCTTGTTCCAAACTGGAACAACACTCAACCCTA
TCTCGGTCTATTCTTTTGATTTATAAGGGATTTTGCCGATTTCGGCCTATTGGTTAAAAAATGAGCTGAT
TTAACAAAAATTTAACGCGAATTTTAACAAAATATTAACGCTTACAATTTAGGTGGCACTTTTCGGGGAA
ATGTGCGCGGAACCCCTATTTGTTTATTTTTCTAAATACATTCAAATATGTATCCGCTCATGAATTAATT
CTTAGAAAAACTCATCGAGCATCAAATGAAACTGCAATTTATTCATATCAGGATTATCAATACCATATTT
TTGAAAAAGCCGTTTCTGTAATGAAGGAGAAAACTCACCGAGGCAGTTCCATAGGATGGCAAGATCCTGG
TATCGGTCTGCGATTCCGACTCGTCCAACATCAATACAACCTATTAATTTCCCCTCGTCAAAAATAAGGT
TATCAAGTGAGAAATCACCATGAGTGACGACTGAATCCGGTGAGAATGGCAAAAGTTTATGCATTTCTTT
CCAGACTTGTTCAACAGGCCAGCCATTACGCTCGTCATCAAAATCACTCGCATCAACCAAACCGTTATTC
ATTCGTGATTGCGCCTGAGCGAGACGAAATACGCGATCGCTGTTAAAAGGACAATTACAAACAGGAATCG
AATGCAACCGGCGCAGGAACACTGCCAGCGCATCAACAATATTTTCACCTGAATCAGGATATTCTTCTAA
TACCTGGAATGCTGTTTTCCCGGGGATCGCAGTGGTGAGTAACCATGCATCATCAGGAGTACGGATAAAA
TGCTTGATGGTCGGAAGAGGCATAAATTCCGTCAGCCAGTTTAGTCTGACCATCTCATCTGTAACATCAT
TGGCAACGCTACCTTTGCCATGTTTCAGAAACAACTCTGGCGCATCGGGCTTCCCATACAATCGATAGAT
TGTCGCACCTGATTGCCCGACATTATCGCGAGCCCATTTATACCCATATAAATCAGCATCCATGTTGGAA
TTTAATCGCGGCCTAGAGCAAGACGTTTCCCGTTGAATATGGCTCATAACACCCCTTGTATTACTGTTTA
TGTAAGCAGACAGTTTTATTGTTCATGACCAAAATCCCTTAACGTGAGTTTTCGTTCCACTGAGCGTCAG
ACCCCGTAGAAAAGATCAAAGGATCTTCTTGAGATCCTTTTTTTCTGCGCGTAATCTGCTGCTTGCAAAC
AAAAAAACCACCGCTACCAGCGGTGGTTTGTTTGCCGGATCAAGAGCTACCAACTCTTTTTCCGAAGGTA
ACTGGCTTCAGCAGAGCGCAGATACCAAATACTGTCCTTCTAGTGTAGCCGTAGTTAGGCCACCACTTCA
AGAACTCTGTAGCACCGCCTACATACCTCGCTCTGCTAATCCTGTTACCAGTGGCTGCTGCCAGTGGCGA
TAAGTCGTGTCTTACCGGGTTGGACTCAAGACGATAGTTACCGGATAAGGCGCAGCGGTCGGGCTGAACG
GGGGGTTCGTGCACACAGCCCAGCTTGGAGCGAACGACCTACACCGAACTGAGATACCTACAGCGTGAGC
TATGAGAAAGCGCCACGCTTCCCGAAGGGAGAAAGGCGGACAGGTATCCGGTAAGCGGCAGGGTCGGAAC
AGGAGAGCGCACGAGGGAGCTTCCAGGGGGAAACGCCTGGTATCTTTATAGTCCTGTCGGGTTTCGCCAC
CTCTGACTTGAGCGTCGATTTTTGTGATGCTCGTCAGGGGGGCGGAGCCTATGGAAAAACGCCAGCAACG
CGGCCTTTTTACGGTTCCTGGCCTTTTGCTGGCCTTTTGCTCACATGTTCTTTCCTGCGTTATCCCCTGA
TTCTGTGGATAACCGTATTACCGCCTTTGAGTGAGCTGATACCGCTCGCCGCAGCCGAACGACCGAGCGC
AGCGAGTCAGTGAGCGAGGAAGCGGAAGAGCGCCTGATGCGGTATTTTCTCCTTACGCATCTGTGCGGTA
TTTCACACCGCAATGGTGCACTCTCAGTACAATCTGCTCTGATGCCGCATAGTTAAGCCAGTATACACTC
CGCTATCGCTACGTGACTGGGTCATGGCTGCGCCCCGACACCCGCCAACACCCGCTGACGCGCCCTGACG
GGCTTGTCTGCTCCCGGCATCCGCTTACAGACAAGCTGTGACCGTCTCCGGGAGCTGCATGTGTCAGAGG
TTTTCACCGTCATCACCGAAACGCGCGAGGCAGCTGCGGTAAAGCTCATCAGCGTGGTCGTGAAGCGATT
CACAGATGTCTGCCTGTTCATCCGCGTCCAGCTCGTTGAGTTTCTCCAGAAGCGTTAATGTCTGGCTTCT
GATAAAGCGGGCCATGTTAAGGGCGGTTTTTTCCTGTTTGGTCACTGATGCCTCCGTGTAAGGGGGATTT
CTGTTCATGGGGGTAATGATACCGATGAAACGAGAGAGGATGCTCACGATACGGGTTACTGATGATGAAC
ATGCCCGGTTACTGGAACGTTGTGAGGGTAAACAACTGGCGGTATGGATGCGGCGGGACCAGAGAAAAAT
CACTCAGGGTCAATGCCAGCGCTTCGTTAATACAGATGTAGGTGTTCCACAGGGTAGCCAGCAGCATCCT
GCGATGCAGATCCGGAACATAATGGTGCAGGGCGCTGACTTCCGCGTTTCCAGACTTTACGAAACACGGA
AACCGAAGACCATTCATGTTGTTGCTCAGGTCGCAGACGTTTTGCAGCAGCAGTCGCTTCACGTTCGCTC
GCGTATCGGTGATTCATTCTGCTAACCAGTAAGGCAACCCCGCCAGCCTAGCCGGGTCCTCAACGACAGG
AGCACGATCATGCGCACCCGTGGGGCCGCCATGCCGGCGATAATGGCCTGCTTCTCGCCGAAACGTTTGG
TGGCGGGACCAGTGACGAAGGCTTGAGCGAGGGCGTGCAAGATTCCGAATACCGCAAGCGACAGGCCGAT
CATCGTCGCGCTCCAGCGAAAGCGGTCCTCGCCGAAAATGACCCAGAGCGCTGCCGGCACCTGTCCTACG
AGTTGCATGATAAAGAAGACAGTCATAAGTGCGGCGACGATAGTCATGTCCCGCGCCCACCGGAAGGAGC
TGACTGGGTTGAAGGCTCTCAAGGGCATCGGTCGAGATCCCGGTGCCTAATGAGTGAGCTAACTTACATT
AATTGCGTTGCGCTCACTGCCCGCTTTCCAGTCGGGAAACCTGTCGTGCCAGCTGCATTAATGAATCGGC
CAACGCGCGGGGA
